>Addgene plasmid #228732 | pEJS2711-CMV-Nme2-ABE8e-i1-L10-D56R | addgene full sequence | sequence record 453998 | Addgene NGS Result
AGAGCTGGTTTAGTGAACCGTCAGATCCGCTAGAGATCCGCGGCCGCTAATACGACTCACTATAGGGAGA
GCCGCCACCATGAAACGGACAGCCGACGGAAGCGAGTTCGAGTCACCAAAGAAGAAGCGGAAAGTCGAAG
ATATGGCCGCCTTCAAGCCTAACCCAATCAATTACATCCTGGGACTGGCCATCGGAATCGCATCCGTGGG
ATGGGCTATGGTGGAGATCGACGAGGAGGAGAATCCTATCCGGCTGATCGATCTGGGCGTGAGAGTGTTT
GAGAGGGCCGAGGTGCCAAAGACCGGCCGTTCTCTGGCTATGGCCCGGAGACTGGCACGGAGCGTGAGGC
GCCTGACACGGAGAAGGGCACACAGGCTGCTGAGGGCACGCCGGCTGCTGAAGAGAGAGGGCGTGCTGCA
GGCAGCAGACTTCGATGAGAATGGCCTGATCAAGAGCCTGCCAAACACCCCCTGGCAGCTGAGAGCAGCC
GCCCTGGACAGGAAGCTGACACCACTGGAGTGGTCTGCCGTGCTGCTGCACCTGATCAAGCACCGCGGCT
ACCTGAGCCAGCGGAAGAACGAGGGAGAGACAGCAGACAAGGAGCTGGGCGCCCTGCTGAAGGGAGTGGC
CAACAATGCCCACGCCCTGCAGACCGGCGATTTCAGGACACCTGCCGAGCTGGCCCTGAATAAGTTTGAG
AAGGAGTCCGGCCACATCAGAAACCAGAGGGGCGACTATAGCCACACCTTCTCCCGCAAGGATCTGCAGG
CCGAGCTGATCCTGCTGTTCGAGAAGCAGAAGGAGTTTGGCAATCCACACGTGAGCGGAGGCCTGAAGGA
GGGAATCGAGACCCTGCTGATGACACAGAGGCCTGCCCTGTCCGGCGACGCAGTGCAGAAGATGCTGGGA
CACTGCACCTTCGAGCCTGCAGAGCCAAAGGCCGCCAAGAACACCTACACAGCCGAGCGGTTTATCTGGC
TGACAAAGCTGAACAATCTGAGAATCCTGGAGCAGTCTGGCGGTTCAGGTGGATCAGGCGGTAGCTCTGA
GGTGGAGTTTTCCCACGAGTACTGGATGAGACATGCCCTGACCCTGGCCAAGAGGGCACGCGATGAGAGG
GAGGTGCCTGTGGGAGCCGTGCTGGTGCTGAACAATAGAGTGATCGGCGAGGGCTGGAACAGAGCCATCG
GCCTGCACGACCCAACAGCCCATGCCGAAATTATGGCCCTGAGACAGGGCGGCCTGGTCATGCAGAACTA
CAGACTGATTGACGCCACCCTGTACGTGACATTCGAGCCTTGCGTGATGTGCGCCGGCGCCATGATCCAC
TCTAGGATCGGCCGCGTGGTGTTTGGCGTGAGGAACAGCAAACGGGGCGCCGCAGGCTCCCTGATGAACG
TGCTGAACTACCCCGGCATGAATCACCGCGTCGAAATTACCGAGGGAATCCTGGCAGATGAATGTGCCGC
CCTGCTGTGCGACTTCTACCGGATGCCTAGACAGGTGTTCAATGCTCAGAAGAAGGCCCAGAGCTCCATC
AACGAGACACCTGGCACAAGCGAGAGCGCAACAGGATCCGAGAGGCCACTGACCGACACAGAGAGGGCCA
CCCTGATGGATGAGCCTTACCGGAAGTCTAAGCTGACATATGCCCAGGCCAGAAAGCTGCTGGGCCTGGA
GGACACCGCCTTCTTTAAGGGCCTGAGATACGGCAAGGATAATGCCGAGGCCTCCACACTGATGGAGATG
AAGGCCTATCACGCCATCTCTCGCGCCCTGGAGAAGGAGGGCCTGAAGGACAAGAAGTCCCCCCTGAACC
TGAGCTCCGAGCTGCAGGATGAGATCGGCACCGCCTTCTCTCTGTTTAAGACCGACGAGGATATCACAGG
CCGCCTGAAGGACAGGGTGCAGCCTGAGATCCTGGAGGCCCTGCTGAAGCACATCTCTTTCGATAAGTTT
GTGCAGATCAGCCTGAAGGCCCTGAGAAGGATCGTGCCACTGATGGAGCAGGGCAAGCGGTACGACGAGG
CCTGCGCCGAGATCTACGGCGATCACTATGGCAAGAAGAACACAGAGGAGAAGATCTATCTGCCCCCTAT
CCCTGCCGACGAGATCAGAAATCCTGTGGTGCTGAGGGCCCTGTCCCAGGCAAGAAAAGTGATCAACGGA
GTGGTGCGCCGGTACGGATCTCCAGCCCGGATCCACATCGAGACCGCCAGAGAAGTGGGCAAGAGCTTCA
AGGACCGGAAGGAGATCGAGAAGAGACAGGAGGAGAATCGCAAGGATCGGGAGAAGGCCGCCGCCAAGTT
TAGGGAGTACTTCCCTAACTTTGTGGGCGAGCCAAAGTCTAAGGACATCCTGAAGCTGCGCCTGTACGAG
CAGCAGCACGGCAAGTGTCTGTATAGCGGCAAGGAGATCAATCTGGTGCGGCTGAACGAGAAGGGCTATG
TGGAGATCGATCACGCCCTGCCTTTCTCCAGAACCTGGGACGATTCTTTTAACAATAAGGTGCTGGTGCT
GGGCAGCGAGAACCAGAATAAGGGCAATCAGACACCATACGAGTATTTCAATGGCAAGGACAACTCCAGG
GAGTGGCAGGAGTTCAAGGCCCGCGTGGAGACCTCTAGATTTCCCAGGAGCAAGAAGCAGCGGATCCTGC
TGCAGAAGTTCGACGAGGATGGCTTTAAGGAGTGCAACCTGAATGACACCAGATACGTGAACCGGTTCCT
GTGCCAGTTTGTGGCCGATCACATCCTGCTGACCGGCAAGGGCAAGAGAAGGGTGTTCGCCTCTAATGGC
CAGATCACAAACCTGCTGAGGGGATTTTGGGGACTGAGGAAGGTGCGGGCAGAGAATGACAGACACCACG
CACTGGATGCAGTGGTGGTGGCATGCAGCACCGTGGCAATGCAGCAGAAGATCACAAGATTCGTGAGGTA
TAAGGAGATGAACGCCTTTGACGGCAAGACCATCGATAAGGAGACAGGCAAGGTGCTGCACCAGAAGACC
CACTTCCCCCAGCCTTGGGAGTTCTTTGCCCAGGAAGTGATGATCCGGGTGTTCGGCAAGCCAGACGGCA
AGCCTGAGTTTGAGGAGGCCGATACCCCAGAGAAGCTGAGGACACTGCTGGCAGAGAAGCTGTCTAGCAG
GCCAGAGGCAGTGCACGAGTACGTGACCCCACTGTTCGTGTCCAGGGCACCCAATCGGAAGATGTCTGGC
GCCCACAAGGACACACTGAGAAGCGCCAAGAGGTTTGTGAAGCACAACGAGAAGATCTCCGTGAAGAGAG
TGTGGCTGACCGAGATCAAGCTGGCCGATCTGGAGAACATGGTGAATTACAAGAACGGCAGGGAGATCGA
GCTGTATGAGGCCCTGAAGGCAAGGCTGGAGGCCTACGGAGGAAATGCCAAGCAGGCCTTCGACCCAAAG
GATAACCCCTTTTATAAGAAGGGAGGACAGCTGGTGAAGGCCGTGCGGGTGGAGAAGACCCAGGAGAGCG
GCGTGCTGCTGAATAAGAAGAACGCCTACACAATCGCCGACAATGGCGATATGGTGAGAGTGGACGTGTT
CTGTAAGGTGGATAAGAAGGGCAAGAATCAGTACTTTATCGTGCCTATCTATGCCTGGCAGGTGGCCGAG
AACATCCTGCCAGACATCGATTGCAAGGGCTACAGAATCGACGATAGCTATACATTCTGTTTTTCCCTGC
ACAAGTATGACCTGATCGCCTTCCAGAAGGATGAGAAGTCCAAGGTGGAGTTTGCCTACTATATCAATTG
CGACTCCTCTAACGGCAGGTTCTACCTGGCCTGGCACGATAAGGGCAGCAAGGAGCAGCAGTTTCGCATC
TCCACCCAGAATCTGGTGCTGATCCAGAAGTATCAGGTGAACGAGCTGGGCAAGGAGATCAGGCCATGTC
GGCTGAAGAAGCGCCCACCCGTGCGGGAGGATAAAAGAACCGCCGACGGCAGCGAATTCGAGCCCAAGAA
GAAGAGGAAAGTCTAACCGGTCATCATCACCATCACCATTGAGTTTAAACCCGCTGATCAGCCTCGACTG
TGCCTTCTAGTTGCCAGCCATCTGTTGTTTGCCCCTCCCCCGTGCCTTCCTTGACCCTGGAAGGTGCCAC
TCCCACTGTCCTTTCCTAATAAAATGAGGAAATTGCATCGCATTGTCTGAGTAGGTGTCATTCTATTCTG
GGGGGTGGGGTGGGGCAGGACAGCAAGGGGGAGGATTGGGAAGACAATAGCAGGCATGCTGGGGATGCGG
TGGGCTCTATGGCTTCTGAGGCGGAAAGAACCAGCTGGGGCTCGATACCGTCGACCTCTAGCTAGAGCTT
GGCGTAATCATGGTCATAGCTGTTTCCTGTGTGAAATTGTTATCCGCTCACAATTCCACACAACATACGA
GCCGGAAGCATAAAGTGTAAAGCCTAGGGTGCCTAATGAGTGAGCTAACTCACATTAATTGCGTTGCGCT
CACTGCCCGCTTTCCAGTCGGGAAACCTGTCGTGCCAGCTGCATTAATGAATCGGCCAACGCGCGGGGAG
AGGCGGTTTGCGTATTGGGCGCTACAGACATGATAAGATACATTGATGAGTTTGGACAAACCACAACTAG
AATGCAGTGAAAAAAATGCTTTATTTGTGAAATTTGTGATGCTATTGCTTTATTTGTAACCATTATAAGC
TGCAATAAACAAGTTGGGGTGGGCGAAGAACTCCAGCATGAGATCCCCGCGCTGGAGGATCATCCAGCCG
GCGTCCCGGAAAACGATTCCGAAGCCCAACCTTTCATAGAAGGCGGCGGTGGAATCGAAATCTCGTAGCA
CGTGTCAGTCCTGCTCCTCGGCCACGAAGTGCTTAGCCCTCCCACACATAACCAGAGGGCAGCAATTCAC
GAATCCCAACTGCCGTCGGCTGTCCATCACTGTCCTTCACTATGGCTTTGATCCCAGGATGCAGATCGAG
AAGCACCTGTCGGCACCGTCCGCAGGGGCTCAAGATGCCCCTGTTCTCATTTCCGATCGCGACGATACAA
GTCAGGTTGCCAGCTGCCGCAGCAGCAGCAGTGCCCAGCACCACGAGTTCTGCACAAGGTCCCCCAGTAA
AATGATATACATTGACACCAGTGAAGATGCGGCCGTCGCTAGAGAGAGCTGCGCTGGCGACGCTGTAGTC
TTCAGAGATGGGGATGCTGTTGATTGTAGCCGTTGCTCTTTCAATGAGGGTGGATTCTTCTTGAGACAAA
GGCTTGGCCATGGTTTAGTTCCTCACCTTGTCGTATTATACTATGCCGATATACTATGCCGATGATTAAT
TGTCAACACGTGCTGATCAGATCCGAAAATGGATATACAAGCTCCCGGGAGCTTTTTGCAAAAGCCTAGG
CCTCCAAAAAAGCCTCCTCACTACTTCTGGAATAGCTCAGAGGCAGAGGCGGCCTCGGCCTCTGCATAAA
TAAAAAAAATTAGTCAGCCATGGGGCGGAGAATGGGCGGAACTGGGCGGAGTTAGGGGCGGGATGGGCGG
AGTTAGGGGCGGGACTATGGTTGCTGACTAATTGAGATGCATGCTTTGCATACTTCTGCCTGCTGGGGAG
CCTGGGGACTTTCCACACCTGGTTGCTGACTAATTGAGATGCATGCTTTGCATACTTCTGCCTGCTGGGG
AGCCTGGGGACTTTCCACACCCTAACTGACACACATTCCACAGAATTCACTGACTCGCTGCGCTCGGTCG
TTCGGCTGCGGCGAGCGGTATCAGCTCACTCAAAGGCGGTAATACGGTTATCCACAGAATCAGGGGATAA
CGCAGGAAAGAACATGTAAGTGATCTCCAAAAAATAAGTACTTTTTGACTGTAAATAAAATTGTAAGGAG
TAAAAAGTACTTTTTTTTCTAAAAAAATGTAATTAAGTAAAAGTAAAAGTATTGATTTTTAATTGTACTC
AAGTAAAGTAAAAATCCCCAAAAATAATACTTAAGTACAGTAATCAAGTAAAATTACTCAAGTACTTTAC
ACCTCTGCATGTGAGCAAAAGGCCAGCAAAAGGCCAGGAACCGTAAAAAGGCCGCGTTGCTGGCGTTTTT
CCATAGGCTCCGCCCCCCTGACGAGCATCACAAAAATCGACGCTCAAGTCAGAGGTGGCGAAACCCGACA
GGACTATAAAGATACCAGGCGTTTCCCCCTGGAAGCTCCCTCGTGCGCTCTCCTGTTCCGACCCTGCCGC
TTACCGGATACCTGTCCGCCTTTCTCCCTTCGGGAAGCGTGGCGCTTTCTCATAGCTCACGCTGTAGGTA
TCTCAGTTCGGTGTAGGTCGTTCGCTCCAAGCTGGGCTGTGTGCACGAACCCCCCGTTCAGCCCGACCGC
TGCGCCTTATCCGGTAACTATCGTCTTGAGTCCAACCCGGTAAGACACGACTTATCGCCACTGGCAGCAG
CCACTGGTAACAGGATTAGCAGAGCGAGGTATGTAGGCGGTGCTACAGAGTTCTTGAAGTGGTGGCCTAA
CTACGGCTACACTAGAAGAACAGTATTTGGTATCTGCGCTCTGCTGAAGCCAGTTACCTTCGGAAAAAGA
GTTGGTAGCTCTTGATCCGGCAAACAAACCACCGCTGGTAGCGGTGGTTTTTTTGTTTGCAAGCAGCAGA
TTACGCGCAGAAAAAAAGGATCTCAAGAAGATCCTTTGATCTTTTCTACGGGGTCTGACACTCAGTGGAA
CGAAAACTCACGTTAAGGGATTTTGGTCATGAGATTATCAAAAAGGATCTTCACCTAGATCCTTTTAAAT
TAAAAATGAAGTTTTAAATCAATCTAAAGTATATATGAGTAAACTTGGTCTGACAGTTACCAATGCTTAA
TCAGTGAGGCACCTATCTCAGCGATCTGTCTATTTCGTTCATCCATAGTTGCCTGACTCCCCGTCGTGTA
GATAACTACGATACGGGAGGGCTTACCATCTGGCCCCAGTGCTGCAATGATACCGCGGGACCCACGCTCA
CCGGCTCCAGATTTATCAGCAATAAACCAGCCAGCCGGAAGGGCCGAGCGCAGAAGTGGTCCTGCAACTT
TATCCGCCTCCATCCAGTCTATTAATTGTTGCCGGGAAGCTAGAGTAAGTAGTTCGCCAGTTAATAGTTT
GCGCAACGTTGTTGCCATTGCTACAGGCATCGTGGTGTCACGCTCGTCGTTTGGTATGGCTTCATTCAGC
TCCGGTTCCCAACGATCAAGGCGAGTTACATGATCCCCCATGTTGTGCAAAAAAGCGGTTAGCTCCTTCG
GTCCTCCGATCGTTGTCAGAAGTAAGTTGGCCGCAGTGTTATCACTCATGGTTATGGCAGCACTGCATAA
TTCTCTTACTGTCATGCCATCCGTAAGATGCTTTTCTGTGACTGGTGAGTACTCAACCAAGTCATTCTGA
GAATAGTGTATGCGGCGACCGAGTTGCTCTTGCCCGGCGTCAATACGGGATAATACCGCGCCACATAGCA
GAACTTTAAAAGTGCTCATCATTGGAAAACGTTCTTCGGGGCGAAAACTCTCAAGGATCTTACCGCTGTT
GAGATCCAGTTCGATGTAACCCACTCGTGCACCCAACTGATCTTCAGCATCTTTTACTTTCACCAGCGTT
TCTGGGTGAGCAAAAACAGGAAGGCAAAATGCCGCAAAAAAGGGAATAAGGGCGACACGGAAATGTTGAA
TACTCATACTCTTCCTTTTTCAATATTATTGAAGCATTTATCAGGGTTATTGTCTCATGAGCGGATACAT
ATTTGAATGTATTTAGAAAAATAAACAAATAGGGGTTCCGCGCACATTTCCCCGAAAAGTGCCACCTGAC
GTCGACGGATCGGGAGATCGATCTCCCGATCCCCTAGGGTCGACTCTCAGTACAATCTGCTCTGATGCCG
CATAGTTAAGCCAGTATCTGCTCCCTGCTTGTGTGTTGGAGGTCGCTGAGTAGTGCGCGAGCAAAATTTA
AGCTACAACAAGGCAAGGCTTGACCGACAATTGCATGAAGAATCTGCTTAGGGTTAGGCGTTTTGCGCTG
CTTCGCGATGTACGGGCCAGATATACGCGGGTACCGGCATATGGTTCTTGACAGAGGTGTAAAAAGTACT
CAAAAATTTTACTCAAGTGAAAGTACAAGTACTTAGGGAAAATTTTACTCAATTAAAAGTAAAAGTATCT
GGCTAGAATCTTACTTGAGTAAAAGTAAAAAAGTACTCCATTAAAATTGTACTTGAGTATTAACGCGTTG
ACATTGATTATTGACTAGTTATTAATAGTAATCAATTACGGGGTCATTAGTTCATAGCCCATATATGGAG
TTCCGCGTTACATAACTTACGGTAAATGGCCCGCCTGGCTGACCGCCCAACGACCCCCGCCCATTGACGT
CAATAATGACGTATGTTCCCATAGTAACGCCAATAGGGACTTTCCATTGACGTCAATGGGTGGAGTATTT
ACGGTAAACTGCCCACTTGGCAGTACATCAAGTGTATCATATGCCAAGTACGCCCCCTATTGACGTCAAT
GACGGTAAATGGCCCGCCTGGCATTATGCCCAGTACATGACCTTATGGGACTTTCCTACTTGGCAGTACA
TCTACGTATTAGTCATCGCTATTACCATGGTGATGCGGTTTTGGCAGTACATCAATGGGCGTGGATAGCG
GTTTGACTCACGGGGATTTCCAAGTCTCCACCCCATTGACGTCAATGGGAGTTTGTTTTGGCACCAAAAT
CAACGGGACTTTCCAAAATGTCGTAACAACTCCGCCCCATTGACGCAAATGGGCGGTAGGCGTGTACGGT
GGGAGGTCTATATAAGC
Features (pLannotate 1.2.2; 21 found; start..end, strand, type, name):
     48..66      +  promoter       T7 promoter: promoter for bacteriophage T7 RNA polymerase
    143..3946    +  CDS            cas9: CAS9_NEIMA - Experimental evidence at protein level: Swiss-Prot protein existence level 1. CRISPR (clustered regularly interspaced short palindromic repeat) is an adaptive immune system that provides protection against mobile genetic elements (viruses, transposable elements and conjugative plasmids). CRISPR clusters contain spacers, sequences complementary to antecedent mobile elements, and target invading nucleic acids. CRISPR clusters are transcribed and processed into CRISPR RNA (crRNA). In type II CRISPR systems correct processing of pre-crRNA requires a trans- encoded small RNA (tracrRNA)
   4058..4282    +  polyA_signal   bGH poly(A) signal: bovine growth hormone polyadenylation signal
   4286..4307    +  promoter       SV40 promoter (fragment): SV40 enhancer and early promoter
   4312..4328    +  misc_feature   MCS (fragment): pBluescript multiple cloning site
   4377..4393    -  protein_bind   lac operator: The lac repressor binds to the lac operator to inhibit transcription in E. coli. This inhibition can be relieved by adding lactose or isopropyl-β-D-thiogalactopyranoside (IPTG). lac repressor encoded by lacI
   4401..4431    -  promoter       lac promoter: promoter for the E. coli lac operon
   4446..4467    -  protein_bind   CAP binding site: CAP binding activates transcription in the presence of cAMP. E. coli catabolite activator protein
   4480..4572    -  CDS            lacI (fragment): lac repressor; lacI; The lac repressor binds to the lac operator to inhibit transcription in E. coli. This inhibition can be relieved by adding lactose or isopropyl-β-D-thiogalactopyranoside (IPTG).
   4584..4705    -  polyA_signal   SV40 poly(A) signal: SV40 polyadenylation signal
   4700..4825    -  CDS            ble (fragment): BLE_KLEPN - Experimental evidence at protein level: Swiss-Prot protein existence level 1. Binding protein with a strong affinity to the bleomycin family of antibiotics. Binds to CL990; an antimitotic-antibiotic compound. From Klebsiella pneumoniae.
   4835..4862    -  CDS            BleoR (fragment): antibiotic-binding protein; Sh ble from Streptoalloteichus hindustanus; confers resistance to bleomycin, phleomycin, and Zeocin™
   4863..5261    -  CDS            BSD: blasticidin S deaminase; Aspergillus terreus BSD; confers resistance to blasticidin
   5280..5327    -  promoter       EM7 promoter: synthetic bacterial promoter&nbsp
   5375..5704    -  promoter       SV40 promoter: SV40 enhancer and early promoter
   6088..6676    -  rep_origin     ori: high-copy-number ColE1/pMB1/pBR322/pUC origin of replication
   6847..7707    -  CDS            AmpR: β-lactamase; bla; confers resistance to ampicillin, carbenicillin, and related antibiotics
   7708..7812    -  promoter       AmpR promoter: bla
   7883..7927    -  misc_feature   bom (fragment): basis of mobility region from pBR322
   8260..8639    +  enhancer       CMV enhancer: human cytomegalovirus immediate early enhancer
   8640..6       +  promoter       CMV promoter (across the origin): human cytomegalovirus (CMV) immediate early promoter
