[The description below was written by a language model from this plasmid's Addgene catalogue record and pLannotate feature annotations shown in this document.]
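Description:
pEJS2711-CMV-Nme2-ABE8e-i1-L10-D56R is a mammalian expression plasmid of about 8.8 kb encoding a domain-inlaid adenine base editor built on Nme2Cas9, the compact type II-C Cas9 from Neisseria meningitidis. It is propagated in E. coli as a high-copy plasmid through a ColE1/pUC-type origin and selected with ampicillin via the β-lactamase gene. For selection in mammalian cells it carries a blasticidin S deaminase cassette under the SV40 enhancer/early promoter, with an EM7 bacterial promoter upstream and an SV40 polyadenylation signal downstream. The backbone is catalogued as pCMV with Tol2, implying transposon arms for transposase-mediated genomic integration, although no Tol2 elements appear in the automated feature table.

The payload is driven by the CMV immediate-early enhancer and promoter, with a T7 promoter just upstream of the coding region, and is terminated by the bGH polyadenylation signal. The annotation identifies a single long open reading frame matching meningococcal Cas9. The deaminase is not annotated separately, but the construct name indicates that the evolved ABE8e adenosine deaminase is inserted within the Cas9 at an internal position designated i1, rather than being fused to a terminus. "L10" presumably denotes a linker variant, though the record does not define it. The Cas9 carries D16A, which inactivates the RuvC domain to yield a nickase suitable for base editing, and D56R, one of the rationally designed substitutions that the associated study on enhanced Nme2Cas9 nucleases and base editors explores. No guide RNA cassette is annotated, so the guide would have to be supplied separately. The plasmid is suited to A•T-to-G•C editing in mammalian cells, either transiently or with blasticidin selection.
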