Addgene plasmid #228732: pEJS2711-CMV-Nme2-ABE8e-i1-L10-D56R
Depositing lab: Erik Sontheimer. Publication: Rational Design of Enhanced Nme2Cas9 and Nme2(Smu)Cas9 Nucleases and Base Editors. Bamidele N, Ansodaria A, Chen Z, Cheng H, Panwala R, Jazbec E, Sontheimer EJ. bioRxiv [Preprint]. 2024 Nov 7:2024.10.30.620986. doi: 10.1101/2024.10.30.620986. PubMed 39554198.
Backbone
  Vector backbone: pCMV with Tol2
  Vector type: Mammalian Expression, CRISPR
  Selectable markers: Blasticidin
Growth in bacteria
  Bacterial resistance: Ampicillin, 100 μg/mL
  Growth temperature: 37°C
  Growth strain: DH5alpha
  Copy number: High Copy
Gene/Insert
  Gene/Insert name: Domain inlaid Nme2 nCas9 (D16A)-i1-L10-D56R
  Species: Neisseria meningitidis
  Mutation: Nme2-Cas9 D16A D56R
  Promoter: CMV
  Cloning method: Gibson Cloning
Terms and licenses: Academic/Nonprofit Terms; Industry Terms: Not Available to Industry
How to cite: pEJS2711-CMV-Nme2-ABE8e-i1-L10-D56R was a gift from Erik Sontheimer (Addgene plasmid # 228732 ; http://n2t.net/addgene:228732 ; RRID:Addgene_228732)
